Addgene plasmid #60581: pIntegrase_10
Purpose: plasmid contains the integrase gene under the control of the arabinose-inducible promoter, Pbad
Depositing lab: Christopher Voigt. Depositing organization: Massachusetts Institute of Technology. Publication: Permanent genetic memory with >1-byte capacity. Yang L, Nielsen AA, Fernandez-Rodriguez J, McClune CJ, Laub MT, Lu TK, Voigt CA. Nat Methods. 2014 Dec;11(12):1261-6. doi: 10.1038/nmeth.3147. Epub 2014 Oct 26. PubMed 25344638.
Backbone
  Vector backbone: unknown
  Total vector size (bp): 5997
  Vector type: Bacterial Expression
Growth in bacteria
  Bacterial resistance: Kanamycin, 50 μg/mL
  Growth temperature: 37°C
  Growth strain: DH10B
  Copy number: Unknown
Gene/Insert
  Gene/Insert name: Integrase_10
  Species: Streptococcus pneumoniae 670-6B
  Mutation: Codon optimized for E.coli
  GenBank ID: YP_003880342
  Promoter: pBAD
  Cloning method: Unknown
  Sequencing primers: 5′ pBAD-F
Terms and licenses: Academic/Nonprofit Terms; Industry Terms: Not Available to Industry
How to cite: pIntegrase_10 was a gift from Christopher Voigt (Addgene plasmid # 60581 ; http://n2t.net/addgene:60581 ; RRID:Addgene_60581)
