[The description below was written by a language model from this plasmid's Addgene catalogue record and pLannotate feature annotations shown in this document.]
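Description:
pIntegrase_10 is a 5,997 bp bacterial expression plasmid for arabinose-inducible production of a recombinase in E. coli. The backbone is listed as unknown. The feature annotation shows a ColE1/pMB1-type origin of replication and an aph(3')-Ia kanamycin resistance gene, which matches the recorded kanamycin selection. Copy number is recorded as unknown. Several partial matches are also annotated: fragments of β-lactamase, the tetracycline efflux gene and its promoter, the pBR322 bom region and an M13 origin. These appear to be remnants of earlier vector construction rather than functional markers. Copies of the his operon terminator and a phage T3 early terminator flank parts of the backbone and probably insulate the modules from read-through transcription.

The payload is Integrase_10, an integrase gene from Streptococcus pneumoniae 670-6B that has been codon optimized for E. coli. It is driven by the araBAD (pBAD) promoter, with the araC regulator gene transcribed divergently upstream. AraC represses the promoter in the absence of L-arabinose and activates it when the sugar is present, so integrase expression can be switched on by adding inducer. The automated feature table does not annotate the integrase coding sequence itself. An unannotated stretch of roughly 1.5 kb lies between the araBAD promoter and a downstream terminator fragment, and this is where the insert would be expected.

The plasmid comes from work on permanent genetic memory, in which recombinases are used to alter DNA irreversibly so that cells record exposure to an input. The record does not describe the cognate recombination sites or any reporter, and the annotation shows none on this construct, so the integrase's DNA target is probably provided separately.
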