Features (pLannotate 1.2.2; 13 found; start..end, strand, type, name):
    259..285     -  misc_feature   bom (fragment): basis of mobility region from pBR322
    612..1427    +  CDS            KanR: aminoglycoside phosphotransferase; aph(3')-Ia; confers resistance to kanamycin in bacteria or G418 (Geneticin®) in eukaryotes
   1585..1644    -  terminator     his operon terminator: This putative transcriptin terminator from the E. coli his operon has a 2-bp deletion introduced during synthesis. Its efficiency has not been determined.
   1649..1963    +  CDS            bla(M) (fragment): β-lactamase lacking the signal sequence; bla(M); allows cytosolic expression of β-lactamase
   2135..2723    +  rep_origin     ori: high-copy-number ColE1/pMB1/pBR322/pUC origin of replication
   2883..2958    -  CDS            TcR (fragment): tetracycline efflux protein; tet; confers resistance to tetracycline
   2968..2986    +  promoter       tet promoter (fragment): E. coli promoter for tetracycline efflux protein gene
   3086..3145    +  terminator     his operon terminator: This putative transcriptin terminator from the E. coli his operon has a 2-bp deletion introduced during synthesis. Its efficiency has not been determined.
   3205..3234    -  terminator     T3Te terminator: phage T3 early transcription terminator
   3281..4159    -  CDS            araC: L-arabinose regulatory protein; araC
   4186..4470    +  promoter       araBAD promoter: araBAD; promoter of the L-arabinose operon of E. coli; the araC regulatory gene is transcribed in the opposite direction (Guzman et al., 1995)
   5957..5996    -  terminator     bacterial terminator (fragment): putative bacterial transcription terminator
   5997..227     +  rep_origin     M13 ori (fragment) (across the origin) (sequence partly withheld): M13 bacteriophage origin of replication; arrow indicates direction of (+) strand synthesis
>Addgene plasmid #60581 | pIntegrase_10 | depositor full sequence | sequence record 97257 | pIntegrase_10 sequence 5997 bps
GATTA
[49 nt withheld, positions 6-54]
CCTTTGACGTTGGAGTCCACGTTCTTT
[37 nt withheld, positions 82-118]
ACCCTATCTCGGTCTATTCTTTTGATTTATAAGGGATTTTGCCGATTTCGGCCTATTGGTTAAAAAATGA
GCTGATTTAACAAAAATTTAACGCGAATTTTAACAAAATTTCACTGACACCCTCATCAGTGCCAACATAG
TAAGCCAGTATACACTCCGCTAGCGCTGAGGTCTGCCTCGTGAAGAAGGTGTTGCTGACTCATACCAGGC
CTGAATCGCCCCATCATCCAGCCAGAAAGTGAGGGAGCCACGGTTGATGAGAGCTTTGTTGTAGGTGGAC
CAGTTGGTGATTTTGAACTTTTGCTTTGCCACGGAACGGTCTGCGTTGTCGGGAAGATGCGTGATCTGAT
CCTTCAACTCAGCAAAAGTTCGATTTATTCAACAAAGCCACGTTGTGTCTCAAAATCTCTGATGTTACAT
TGCACAAGATAAAAATATATCATCATGAACAATAAAACTGTCTGCTTACATAAACAGTAATACAAGGGGT
GTTATGAGCCATATTCAACGGGAAACGTCTTGCTCGAGGCCGCGATTAAATTCCAACATGGATGCTGATT
TATATGGGTATAAATGGGCTCGCGATAATGTCGGGCAATCAGGTGCGACAATCTATCGATTGTATGGGAA
GCCCGATGCGCCAGAGTTGTTTCTGAAACATGGCAAAGGTAGCGTTGCCAATGATGTTACAGATGAGATG
GTCAGACTAAACTGGCTGACGGAATTTATGCCTCTTCCGACCATCAAGCATTTTATCCGTACTCCTGATG
ATGCATGGTTACTCACCACTGCGATCCCCGGGAAAACAGCATTCCAGGTATTAGAAGAATATCCTGATTC
AGGTGAAAATATTGTTGATGCGCTGGCAGTGTTCCTGCGCCGGTTGCATTCGATTCCTGTTTGTAATTGT
CCTTTTAACAGCGATCGCGTATTTCGTCTCGCTCAGGCGCAATCACGAATGAATAACGGTTTGGTTGATG
CGAGTGATTTTGATGACGAGCGTAATGGCTGGCCTGTTGAACAAGTCTGGAAAGAAATGCATAAGCTTTT
GCCATTCTCACCGGATTCAGTCGTCACTCATGGTGATTTCTCACTTGATAACCTTATTTTTGACGAGGGG
AAATTAATAGGTTGTATTGATGTTGGACGAGTCGGAATCGCAGACCGATACCAGGATCTTGCCATCCTAT
GGAACTGCCTCGGTGAGTTTTCTCCTTCATTACAGAAACGGCTTTTTCAAAAATATGGTATTGATAATCC
TGATATGAATAAATTGCAGTTTCATTTGATGCTCGATGAGTTTTTCTAATCAGAATTGGTTAATTGGTTG
TAACACTGGCAGAGCATTACGCTGACTTGACGGGACTCGAGATTACCGCCTTTGAGTGAGCTGATACCGC
TCGCCGCAGCCGAACGACCGAGCGCAGCGAGTCAGTGAGCGAGGAAGCCTGCATAACGCGAAGTAATCTT
TTCGGTTTTAAAGAAAAAGGGCAGGGTGGTGACACCTTGCCCGTTTTTTTGCCGGACTGCAGCAATGGCA
ACAACGTTGCGCAAACTATTAACTGGCGAACTACTTACTCTAGCTTCCCGGCAACAATTAATAGACTGGA
TGGAGGCGGATAAAGTTGCAGGACCACTTCTGCGCTCGGCCCTTCCGGCTGGCTGGTTTATTGCTGATAA
ATCTGGAGCCGGTGAGCGTGGGTCTCGCGGTATCATTGCAGCACTGGGGCCAGATGGTAAGCCCTCCCGT
ATCGTAGTTATCTACACGACGGGGAGTCAGGCAACTATGGATGAACGAAATAGACAGATCGCTGAGATAG
GTGCCTCACTGATTAAGCATTGGTAACTGTCAGACCAAGTTTACTCATATATACTTTAGATTGATTTAAA
ACTTCATTTTTAATTTAAAAGGATCTAGGTGAAGATCCTTTTTGATAATCTCATGACCAAAATCCCTTAA
CGTGAGTTTTCGTTCCACTGAGCGTCAGACCCCGTAGAAAAGATCAAAGGATCTTCTTGAGATCCTTTTT
TTCTGCGCGTAATCTGCTGCTTGCAAACAAAAAAACCACCGCTACCAGCGGTGGTTTGTTTGCCGGATCA
AGAGCTACCAACTCTTTTTCCGAAGGTAACTGGCTTCAGCAGAGCGCAGATACCAAATACTGTCCTTCTA
GTGTAGCCGTAGTTAGGCCACCACTTCAAGAACTCTGTAGCACCGCCTACATACCTCGCTCTGCTAATCC
TGTTACCAGTGGCTGCTGCCAGTGGCGATAAGTCGTGTCTTACCGGGTTGGACTCAAGACGATAGTTACC
GGATAAGGCGCAGCGGTCGGGCTGAACGGGGGGTTCGTGCACACAGCCCAGCTTGGAGCGAACGACCTAC
ACCGAACTGAGATACCTACAGCGTGAGCTATGAGAAAGCGCCACGCTTCCCGAAGGGAGAAAGGCGGACA
GGTATCCGGTAAGCGGCAGGGTCGGAACAGGAGAGCGCACGAGGGAGCTTCCAGGGGGAAACGCCTGGTA
TCTTTATAGTCCTGTCGGGTTTCGCCACCTCTGACTTGAGCGTCGATTTTTGTGATGCTCGTCAGGGGGG
CGGAGCCTATGGAAAAACGCCAGCAACGCGGCCTTTTTACGGTTCCTGGCCTTTTGCTGGCCTTTTGCTC
ACATGTTCTTTCCTGCGTTATCCCCTGATTCTGTGGATAACCGTATTACCGCCTTTGAGTGAGCTGATAC
CGCTCGCCGCAGCCGAACGACCGAGCGCAGCGAGGTCGGCGATATAGGCGCCAGCAACCGCACCTGTGGC
GCCGGTGATGCCGGCCACGATGCGTCCGGCGTAGAGGATCTGCTCATGTTTGACAGCTTATCATCGATGC
ATAATGTGCCTGTCAAATGGACGAAGCAGGGATTCTGCAAACCCTATGCTACTCCCTCGAGCCGTCAATT
GTCTGATTCGTTACCAATTATACTAGCTCCGGCAAAAAAACGGGCAAGGTGTCACCACCCTGCCCTTTTT
CTTTAAAACCGAAAAGATTACTTCGCGTTTGCCACCTGACGTCTAAGAAAAGGAATATTCAGCAATTTGC
CCGTGCCGAAGAAAGGCCCACCCGTGAAGGTGAGCCAGTGAGTTGATTGCTACGTAATTAGTTAGTTAGC
CCTTAGTGACTCTTATGACAACTTGACGGCTACATCATTCACTTTTTCTTCACAACCGGCACGGAACTCG
CTCGGGCTGGCCCCGGTGCATTTTTTAAATACCCGCGAGAAATAGAGTTGATCGTCAAAACCAACATTGC
GACCGACGGTGGCGATAGGCATCCGGGTGGTGCTCAAAAGCAGCTTCGCCTGGCTGATACGTTGGTCCTC
GCGCCAGCTTAAGACGCTAATCCCTAACTGCTGGCGGAAAAGATGTGACAGACGCGACGGCGACAAGCAA
ACATGCTGTGCGACGCTGGCGATATCAAAATTGCTGTCTGCCAGGTGATCGCTGATGTACTGACAAGCCT
CGCGTACCCGATTATCCATCGGTGGATGGAGCGACTCGTTAATCGCTTCCATGCGCCGCAGTAACAATTG
CTCAAGCAGATTTATCGCCAGCAGCTCCGAATAGCGCCCTTCCCCTTGCCCGGCGTTAATGATTTGCCCA
AACAGGTCGCTGAAATGCGGCTGGTGCGCTTCATCCGGGCGAAAGAACCCCGTATTGGCAAATATTGACG
GCCAGTTAAGCCATTCATGCCAGTAGGCGCGCGGACGAAAGTAAACCCACTGGTGATACCATTCGCGAGC
CTCCGGATGACGACCGTAGTGATGAATCTCTCCTGGCGGGAACAGCAAAATATCACCCGGTCGGCAAACA
AATTCTCGTCCCTGATTTTTCACCACCCCCTGACCGCGAATGGTGAGATTGAGAATATAACCTTTCATTC
CCAGCGGTCGGTCGATAAAAAAATCGAGATAACCGTTGGCCTCAATCGGCGTTAAACCCGCCACCAGATG
GGCATTAAACGAGTATCCCGGCAGCAGGGGATCATTTTGCGCTTCAGCCATACTTTTCATACTCCCGCCA
TTCAGAGAAGAAACCAATTGTCCATATTGCATCAGACATTGCCGTCACTGCGTCTTTTACTGGCTCTTCT
CGCTAACCAAACCGGTAACCCCGCTTATTAAAAGCATTCTGTAACAAAGCGGGACCAAAGCCATGACAAA
AACGCGTAACAAAAGTGTCTATAATCACGGCAGAAAAGTCCACATTGATTATTTGCACGGCGTCACACTT
TGCTATGCCATAGCATTTTTATCCATAAGATTAGCGGATCCTACCTGACGCTTTTTATCGCAACTCTCTA
CTGTTTCTCCATACCCGTTTTTTTGGGCTAGCTCAAACAGGAAGAAGGCTAGATGATCACCACCAATAAA
GTGGCGATTTATGTGCGTGTTAGTACCACCAATCAGGTTGAAGAGGGTTATAGCATTGATGAACAGAAAG
ATAAACTGAGCAGCTATTGCGATATCAAAGATTGGAACGTGTACAAAGTGTATACCGATGGTGGTTTTAG
CGGTAGCAATACCGATCGTCCGGCACTGGAAAGCCTGATTAAAGATGCAAAAAAACGCAAATTCGATACC
GTGCTGGTGTATAAACTGGATCGTCTGAGCCGTAGCCAGAAAGACACCCTGCATCTGATTGAAGATGTGT
TTATCAAAAATGGCATTGAATTTCTGAGCCTGCAAGAGAATTTTGATACCAGCACCCCGTTTGGTAAAGC
AATGATTGGTCTGCTGAGCGTTTTTGCACAGCTGGAACGTGAGCAGATTAAAGAACGTATGCAGCTGGGT
AAACTGGGTCGTGCAAAAAGCGGTAAAAGCATGATGTGGGCAAAAACCAGCTATGGCTATGATTATCACA
AAGAAACCGGCACCGTTACCATTAATCCGGCACAGGCACTGACCATCAAATTTATCTTTGAAAGCTATCT
GCGTGGTCGCAGCATTACCAAACTGCGTGATGATCTGAATGAGAAATATCCGAAACATGTGCCGTGGTCA
TATCGTGCAGTTCGTACCATTCTGGATAATCCGGTTTATTGCGGTTTCAACCAGTATAAAGGTGAAATCT
ATCCGGGTAACCATGAACCGATTATTAGCAAAGAAGAGTACGATAAAACCCAGAGCGAACTGAAAATTCG
TCAGCGTACCGCAGCAGAAAATGTTAATCCGCGTCCGTTTCAGGCCAAATATATCCTGAGCGGTATTGCC
CAGTGTGGTTATTGTGGTGCACCGCTGAAAATCATGCTGGGTGTTAAACGTAAAGATGGTAGCCGTCTGA
AAAAGTATGAATGTCATCAGCGTCATCCGCGTACCCTGCGTGGTGTTACCACCTATAATGATAACAAAAA
ATGCGACAGCGGCTTTTACTACAAAGACAAACTGGAAGCCTATGTGCTGAAAGAAATTAGCAAACTGCAG
GACGATGCAGATTATCTGGATAAAATCTTTAGCGGTGATAACGCCGAAACCATTGATCGTGAGAGCTATA
AAAAGCAGATCGAGGAACTGAGCAAAAAACTGAGTCGTCTGAACGATCTGTATATCGATGATCGTATTAC
CCTGGAAGAACTGCAGAGCAAAAGCGCAGAATTTATCAGCATGCGTGGCACCCTGGAAACCGAACTGGAA
AATGATCCTGCACTGCGTAAAAACAAACGGAAAGCAGATATGCGTAAACTGCTGAATGCCGAAAAAGTGT
TCAGCATGGATTATGAGAGTCAGAAAGTTCTGGTTCGTCGCCTGATCAATAAAGTTAAAGTTACCGCTGA
AGATATTGTGATTAATTGGAAAATCTAACAGATAAAAAAAATCCTTAGCTTTCGCTAAGGATGATTTCT
