>Addgene plasmid #60581 | pIntegrase_10 | addgene partial sequence | sequence record 105872 | pBAD-F 5'-ATGCCATAGCATTTTTATCC-3'
TCGCAACTCTCTACTGTTTCTCCATACCCGTTTTTTTGGGCTAGCTCAAACAGGAAGAAGGCTAGATGAT
CACCACCAATAAAGTGGCGATTTATGTGCGTGTTAGTACCACCAATCAGGTTGAAGAGGGTTATAGCATT
GATGAACAGAAAGATAAACTGAGCAGCTATTGCGATATCAAAGATTGGAACGTGTACAAAGTGTATACCG
ATGGTGGTTTTAGCGGTAGCAATACCGATCGTCCGGCACTGGAAAGCCTGATTAAAGATGCAAAAAAACG
CAAATTCGATACCGTGCTGGTGTATAAACTGGATCGTCTGAGCCGTAGCCAGAAAGACACCCTGCATCTG
ATTGAAGATGTGTTTATCAAAAATGGCATTGAATTTCTGAGCCTGC
