>Addgene plasmid #60581 | pIntegrase_10 | addgene partial sequence | sequence record 106210 | AraC-F 5'-TGACAACTTGACGGCTACATC-3'
TCGCTCGGGCTGGCCCCGGTGCATTTTTTAAATACCCGCGAGAAATAGAGTTGATCGTCAAAACCAACAT
TGCGACCGACGGTGGCGATAGGCATCCGGGTGGTGCTCAAAAGCAGCTTCGCCTGGCTGATACGTTGGTC
CTCGCGCCAGCTTAAGACGCTAATCCCTAACTGCTGGCGGAAAAGATGTGACAGACGCGACGGCGACAAG
CAAACATGCTGTGCGACGCTGGCGATATCAAAATTGCTGTCTGCCAGGTGATCGCTGATGTACTGACAAG
CCTCGCGTACCCGATTATCCATCGGTGGATGGAGCGACTCGTTAATCGCTTCCATGCGCCGCAGTAACAA
TTGCTCAAGCAGATTTATCGCCAGCAGCTCCGAATAGCGCCCTTCCCCTTGCCCGGCGTTAATGATTTGC
CCAAACAGGTCGCTGAAATGCGGCTGGTGCGCTTCATCCGGGCGAAAGAACCCCGTATTGGCAAATATTG
ACGGCCAGTTAAGCCATTCATGCCAGTAGGCGCGCGGACGAAAGTAAACCCACTGGTGATACCATTCGCG
AGCCTCCGGATGACGACCGTAGTGATGAATCTCTCCTGGCGGGAACAGCAAAATATCACCCGGTCGGCAA
ACAAATTCTCGTCCCTGATTTTTCACCACCCCCTGACCGCGAATGGTGAGATTGAGAATATAACCTTTCA
TTCCCAGCGGTCGGTCGATAAAAAAATCGAGATAACCGTTGGCCTCAATCGGCGTTAAACCCGCCACCAG
ATGGGCATTAAACGAGTATCCCGGCAGCAGGGGATCATTTTGCGCTTCAGCCATACTT
